>Addgene plasmid #245971 | huCof C147S-mRFP | addgene full sequence | sequence record 490180 | Addgene NGS Result
GCTCATTTTTTAACCAATAGGCCGAAATCGGCAAAATCCCTTATAAATCAAAAGAATAGACCGAGATAGG
GT
[37 nt withheld, positions 73-109]
AAAGAACGTGGACTCCAACGTCAAAGG
[49 nt withheld, positions 137-185]
T
[91 nt withheld, positions 187-277]
G
[124 nt withheld, positions 279-402]
CCATTCGCCATTCAGGATCGAATTAATTCTTAATTAACATCATCAATAATATACCTTATTTTGGATTGAA
GCCAATATGATAATGAGGGGGTGGAGTTTGTGACGTGGCGCGGGGCGTGGGAACGGGGCGGGTGACGTAG
TAGTGTGGCGGAAGTGTGATGTTGCAAGTGTGGCGGAACACATGTAAGCGACGGATGTGGCAAAAGTGAC
GTTTTTGGTGTGCGCCGGTGTACACAGGAAGTGACAATTTTCGCGCGGTTTTAGGCGGATGTTGTAGTAA
ATTTGGGCGTAACCGAGTAAGATTTGGCCATTTTCGCGGGAAAACTGAATAAGAGGAAGTGAAATCTGAA
TAATTTTGTGTTACTCATAGCGCGTAATACTGTAATAGTAATCAATTACGGGGTCATTAGTTCATAGCCC
ATATATGGAGTTCCGCGTTACATAACTTACGGTAAATGGCCCGCCTGGCTGACCGCCCAACGACCCCCGC
CCATTGACGTCAATAATGACGTATGTTCCCATAGTAACGCCAATAGGGACTTTCCATTGACGTCAATGGG
TGGAGTATTTACGGTAAACTGCCCACTTGGCAGTACATCAAGTGTATCATATGCCAAGTACGCCCCCTAT
TGACGTCAATGACGGTAAATGGCCCGCCTGGCATTATGCCCAGTACATGACCTTATGGGACTTTCCTACT
TGGCAGTACATCTACGTATTAGTCATCGCTATTACCATGGTGATGCGGTTTTGGCAGTACATCAATGGGC
GTGGATAGCGGTTTGACTCACGGGGATTTCCAAGTCTCCACCCCATTGACGTCAATGGGAGTTTGTTTTG
GCACCAAAATCAACGGGACTTTCCAAAATGTCGTAACAACTCCGCCCCATTGACGCAAATGGGCGGTAGG
CGTGTACGGTGGGAGGTCTATATAAGCAGAGCTGGTTTAGTGAACCGTCAGATCCGCTAGAGATCTGGTA
CCGTCGACGCGGCCGCTCGAGCCTAAGCTTGATATCGAATTCACCACCATGGCCTCCGGTGTGGCTGTCT
CTGATGGTGTCATCAAGGTGTTCAACGACATGAAGGTGCGTAAGAGCTCAACCCCAGAGGAGGTGAAGAA
GCGCAAGAAGGCGGTGCTCTTCTGCCTGAGTGAGGACAAGAAGAACATCATCCTGGAGGAGGGCAAGGAG
ATCCTGGTGGGCGATGTGGGCCAGACTGTCGACGATCCCTACGCCACCTTTGTCAAGATGCTGCCAGATA
AGGACTGCCGCTATGCCCTCTATGATGCAACCTATGAGACCAAGGAGAGCAAGAAGGAGGATCTGGTGTT
TATCTTCTGGGCCCCCGAGTCTGCGCCCCTTAAGAGCAAAATGATTTATGCCAGCTCCAAGGACGCCATC
AAGAAGAAGCTGACAGGGATCAAGCATGAATTGCAAGCAAACTGCTACGAGGAGGTCAAGGACCGCAGCA
CCCTGGCAGAGAAGCTGGGGGGCAGTGCGGTCATCTCCCTGGAGGGCAAGCCTTTGTTATCCCGGGATCC
GATGGCCTCCTCCGAGGACGTCATCAAGGAGTTCATGCGCTTCAAGGTGCGCATGGAGGGCTCCGTGAAC
GGCCACGAGTTCGAGATCGAGGGCGAGGGCGAGGGCCGCCCCTACGAGGGCACCCAGACCGCCAAGCTGA
AGGTGACCAAGGGCGGCCCCCTGCCCTTCGCCTGGGACATCCTGTCCCCTCAGTTCCAGTACGGCTCCAA
GGCCTACGTGAAGCACCCCGCCGACATCCCCGACTACTTGAAGCTGTCCTTCCCCGAGGGCTTCAAGTGG
GAGCGCGTGATGAACTTCGAGGACGGCGGCGTGGTGACCGTGACCCAGGACTCCTCCCTGCAGGACGGCG
AGTTCATCTACAAGGTGAAGCTGCGCGGCACCAACTTCCCCTCCGACGGCCCCGTAATGCAGAAGAAGAC
CATGGGCTGGGAGGCCTCCACCGAGCGGATGTACCCCGAGGACGGCGCCCTGAAGGGCGAGATCAAGATG
AGGCTGAAGCTGAAGGACGGCGGCCACTACGACGCCGAGGTCAAGACCACCTACATGGCCAAGAAGCCCG
TGCAGCTGCCCGGCGCCTACAAGACCGACATCAAGCTGGACATCACCTCCCACAACGAGGACTACACCAT
CGTGGAACAGTACGAGCGCGCCGAGGGCCGCCACTCCACCGGCGCCTAAGAATTGGCCGCGACTCTAGAT
AACTGATCATAATCAGCCATACCACATTTGTAGAGGTTTTACTTGCTTTAAAAAACCTCCCACACCTCCC
CCTGAACCTGAAACATAAAATGAATGCAATTGTTGTTGTTAACTTGTTTATTGCAGCTTATAATGGTTAC
AAATAAAGCAATAGCATCACAAATTTCACAAATAAAGCATTTTTTTCACTGCATTCTAGTTGTGGTTTGT
CCAAACTCATCAATGTATCTTAACGCGGATCTGGGCGTGGTTAAGGGTGGGAAAGAATATATAAGGTGGG
GGTCTTATGTAGTTTTGTATCTGTTTTGCAGCAGCCGCCGCCGCCATGAGCACCAACTCGTTTGATGGAA
GCATTGTGAGCTCATATTTGACAACGCGCATGCCCCCATGGGCCGGGGTGCGTCAGAATGTGATGGGCTC
CAGCATTGATGGTCGCCCCGTCCTGCCCGCAAACTCTACTACCTTGACCTACGAGACCGTGTCTGGAACG
CCGTTGGAGACTGCAGCCTCCGCCGCCGCTTCAGCCGCTGCAGCCACCGCCCGCGGGATTGTGACTGACT
TTGCTTTCCTGAGCCCGCTTGCAAGCAGTGCAGCTTCCCGTTCATCCGCCCGCGATGACAAGTTGACGGC
TCTTTTGGCACAATTGGATTCTTTGACCCGGGAACTTAATGTCGTTTCTCAGCAGCTGTTGGATCTGCGC
CAGCAGGTTTCTGCCCTGAAGGCTTCCTCCCCTCCCAATGCGGTTTAAAACATAAATAAAAAACCAGACT
CTGTTTGGATTTGGATCAAGCAAGTGTCTTGCTGTCTTTATTTAGGGGTTTTGCGCGCGCGGTAGGCCCG
GGACCAGCGGTCTCGGTCGTTGAGGGTCCTGTGTATTTTTTCCAGGACGTGGTAAAGGTGACTCTGGATG
TTCAGATACATGGGCATAAGCCCGTCTCTGGGGTGGAGGTAGCACCACTGCAGAGCTTCATGCTGCGGGG
TGGTGTTGTAGATGATCCAGTCGTAGCAGGAGCGCTGGGCGTGGTGCCTAAAAATGTCTTTCAGTAGCAA
GCTGATTGCCAGGGGCAGGCCCTTGGTGTAAGTGTTTACAAAGCGGTTAAGCTGGGATGGGTGCATACGT
GGGGATATGAGATGCATCTTGGACTGTATTTTTAGGTTGGCTATGTTCCCAGCCATATCCCTCCGGGGAT
TCATGTTGTGCAGAACCACCAGCACAGTGTATCCGGTGCACTTGGGAAATTTGTCATGTAGCTTAGAAGG
AAATGCGTGGAAGAACTTGGAGACGCCCTTGTGACCTCCAAGATTTTCCATGCATTCGTCCATAATGATG
GCAATGGGCCCACGGGCGGCGGCCTGGGCGAAGATATTTCTGGGATCACTAACGTCATAGTTGTGTTCCA
GGATGAGATCGTCATAGGCCATTTTTACAAAGCGCGGGCGGAGGGTGCCAGACTGCGGTATAATGGTTCC
ATCCGGCCCAGGGGCGTAGTTACCCTCACAGATTTGCATTTCCCACGCTTTGAGTTCAGATGGGGGGATC
ATGTCTACCTGCGGGGCGATGAAGAAAACGGTTTCCGGGGTAGGGGAGATCAGCTGGGAAGAAAGCAGGT
TCCTGAGCAGCTGCGACTTACCGCAGCCGGTGGGCCCGTAAATCACACCTATTACCGGCTGCAACTGGTA
GTTAAGAGAGCTGCAGCTGCCGTCATCCCTGAGCAGGGGGGCCACTTCGTTAAGCATGTCCCTGACTCGC
ATGTTTTCCCTGACCAAATCCGCCAGAAGGCGCTCGCCGCCCAGCGATAGCAGTTCTTGCAAGGAAGCAA
AGTTTTTCAACGGTTTGAGACCGTCCGCCGTAGGCATGCTTTTGAGCGTTTGACCAAGCAGTTCCAGGCG
GTCCCACAGCTCGGTCACCTGCTCTACGGCATCTCGATCCAGCATATCTCCTCGTTTCGCGGGTTGGGGC
GGCTTTCGCTGTACGGCAGTAGTCGGTGCTCGTCCAGACGGGCCAGGGTCATGTCTTTCCACGGGCGCAG
GGTCCTCGTCAGCGTAGTCTGGGTCACGGTGAAGGGGTGCGCTCCGGGCTGCGCGCTGGCCAGGGTGCGC
TTGAGGCTGGTCCTGCTGGTGCTGAAGCGCTGCCGGTCTTCGCCCTGCGCGTCGGCCAGGTAGCATTTGA
CCATGGTGTCATAGTCCAGCCCCTCCGCGGCGTGGCCCTTGGCGCGCAGCTTGCCCTTGGAGGAGGCGCC
GCACGAGGGGCAGTGCAGACTTTTGAGGGCGTAGAGCTTGGGCGCGAGAAATACCGATTCCGGGGAGTAG
GCATCCGCGCCGCAGGCCCCGCAGACGGTCTCGCATTCCACGAGCCAGGTGAGCTCTGGCCGTTCGGGGT
CAAAAACCAGGTTTCCCCCATGCTTTTTGATGCGTTTCTTACCTCTGGTTTCCATGAGCCGGTGTCCACG
CTCGGTGACGAAAAGGCTGTCCGTGTCCCCGTATACAGACTTGAGAGGGAGTTTAAACGAATTCAATAGC
TTGTTGCATGGGCGGCGATATAAAATGCAAGGTGCTGCTCAAAAAATCAGGCAAAGCCTCGCGCAAAAAA
GAAAGCACATCGTAGTCATGCTCATGCAGATAAAGGCAGGTAAGCTCCGGAACCACCACAGAAAAAGACA
CCATTTTTCTCTCAAACATGTCTGCGGGTTTCTGCATAAACACAAAATAAAATAACAAAAAAACATTTAA
ACATTAGAAGCCTGTCTTACAACAGGAAAAACAACCCTTATAAGCATAAGACGGACTACGGCCATGCCGG
CGTGACCGTAAAAAAACTGGTCACCGTGATTAAAAAGCACCACCGACAGCTCCTCGGTCATGTCCGGAGT
CATAATGTAAGACTCGGTAAACACATCAGGTTGATTCACATCGGTCAGTGCTAAAAAGCGACCGAAATAG
CCCGGGGGAATACATACCCGCAGGCGTAGAGACAACATTACAGCCCCCATAGGAGGTATAACAAAATTAA
TAGGAGAGAAAAACACATAAACACCTGAAAAACCCTCCTGCCTAGGCAAAATAGCACCCTCCCGCTCCAG
AACAACATACAGCGCTTCCACAGCGGCAGCCATAACAGTCAGCCTTACCAGTAAAAAAGAAAACCTATTA
AAAAAACACCACTCGACACGGCACCAGCTCAATCAGTCACAGTGTAAAAAAGGGCCAAGTGCAGAGCGAG
TATATATAGGACTAAAAAATGACGTAACGGTTAAAGTCCACAAAAAACACCCAGAAAACCGCACGCGAAC
CTACGCCCAGAAACGAAAGCCAAAAAACCCACAACTTCCTCAAATCGTCACTTCCGTTTTCCCACGTTAC
GTCACTTCCCATTTTAAGAAAACTACAATTCCCAACACATACAAGTTACTCCGCCCTAAAACCTACGTCA
CCCGCCCCGTTCCCACGCCCCGCGCCACGTCACAAACTCCACCCCCTCATTATCATATTGGCTTCAATCC
AAAATAAGGTATATTATTGATGATGTTAATTAACATGCATGGATCGATCCATATGCGGTGTGAAATACCG
CACAGATGCGTAAGGAGAAAATACCGCATCAGGCGCTCTTCCGCTTCCTCGCTCACTGACTCGCTGCGCT
CGGTCGTTCGGCTGCGGCGAGCGGTATCAGCTCACTCAAAGGCGGTAATACGGTTATCCACAGAATCAGG
GGATAACGCAGGAAAGAACATGTGAGCAAAAGGCCAGCAAAAGGCCAGGAACCGTAAAAAGGCCGCGTTG
CTGGCGTTTTTCCATAGGCTCCGCCCCCCTGACGAGCATCACAAAAATCGACGCTCAAGTCAGAGGTGGC
GAAACCCGACAGGACTATAAAGATACCAGGCGTTTCCCCCTGGAAGCTCCCTCGTGCGCTCTCCTGTTCC
GACCCTGCCGCTTACCGGATACCTGTCCGCCTTTCTCCCTTCGGGAAGCGTGGCGCTTTCTCATAGCTCA
CGCTGTAGGTATCTCAGTTCGGTGTAGGTCGTTCGCTCCAAGCTGGGCTGTGTGCACGAACCCCCCGTTC
AGCCCGACCGCTGCGCCTTATCCGGTAACTATCGTCTTGAGTCCAACCCGGTAAGACACGACTTATCGCC
ACTGGCAGCAGCCACTGGTAACAGGATTAGCAGAGCGAGGTATGTAGGCGGTGCTACAGAGTTCTTGAAG
TGGTGGCCTAACTACGGCTACACTAGAAGGACAGTATTTGGTATCTGCGCTCTGCTGAAGCCAGTTACCT
TCGGAAAAAGAGTTGGTAGCTCTTGATCCGGCAAACAAACCACCGCTGGTAGCGGTGGTTTTTTTGTTTG
CAAGCAGCAGATTACGCGCAGAAAAAAAGGATCTCAAGAAGATCCTTTGATCTTTTCTACGGGGTCTGAC
GCTCAGTGGAACGAAAACTCACGTTAAGGGATTTTGGTCATGAGATTATCAAAAAGGATCTTCACCTAGA
TCCTTTTAAATTAAAAATGAAGTTTTAAATCAATCTAAAGTATATATGAGTAAACTTGGTCTGACAGTTA
CCAATGCTTAATCAGTGAGGCACCTATCTCAGCGATCTGTCTATTTCGTTCATCCATAGTTGCCTGACTC
CCCGTCGTGTAGATAACTACGATACGGGAGGGCTTACCATCTGGCCCCAGTGCTGCAATGATACCGCGAG
ACCCACGCTCACCGGCTCCAGATTTATCAGCAATAAACCAGCCAGCCGGAAGGGCCGAGCGCAGAAGTGG
TCCTGCAACTTTATCCGCCTCCATCCAGTCTATTAATTGTTGCCGGGAAGCTAGAGTAAGTAGTTCGCCA
GTTAATAGTTTGCGCAACGTTGTTGCCATTGCTGCAGCCATGAGATTATCAAAAAGGATCTTCACCTAGA
TCCTTTTCACGTAGAAAGCCAGTCCGCAGAAACGGTGCTGACCCCGGATGAATGTCAGCTACTGGGCTAT
CTGGACAAGGGAAAACGCAAGCGCAAAGAGAAAGCAGGTAGCTTGCAGTGGGCTTACATGGCGATAGCTA
GACTGGGCGGTTTTATGGACAGCAAGCGAACCGGAATTGCCAGCTGGGGCGCCCTCTGGTAAGGTTGGGA
AGCCCTGCAAAGTAAACTGGATGGCTTTCTTGCCGCCAAGGATCTGATGGCGCAGGGGATCAAGCTCTGA
TCAAGAGACAGGATGAGGATCGTTTCGCATGATTGAACAAGATGGATTGCACGCAGGTTCTCCGGCCGCT
TGGGTGGAGAGGCTATTCGGCTATGACTGGGCACAACAGACAATCGGCTGCTCTGATGCCGCCGTGTTCC
GGCTGTCAGCGCAGGGGCGCCCGGTTCTTTTTGTCAAGACCGACCTGTCCGGTGCCCTGAATGAACTGCA
AGACGAGGCAGCGCGGCTATCGTGGCTGGCCACGACGGGCGTTCCTTGCGCAGCTGTGCTCGACGTTGTC
ACTGAAGCGGGAAGGGACTGGCTGCTATTGGGCGAAGTGCCGGGGCAGGATCTCCTGTCATCTCACCTTG
CTCCTGCCGAGAAAGTATCCATCATGGCTGATGCAATGCGGCGGCTGCATACGCTTGATCCGGCTACCTG
CCCATTCGACCACCAAGCGAAACATCGCATCGAGCGAGCACGTACTCGGATGGAAGCCGGTCTTGTCGAT
CAGGATGATCTGGACGAAGAGCATCAGGGGCTCGCGCCAGCCGAACTGTTCGCCAGGCTCAAGGCGAGCA
TGCCCGACGGCGAGGATCTCGTCGTGACCCATGGCGATGCCTGCTTGCCGAATATCATGGTGGAAAATGG
CCGCTTTTCTGGATTCATCGACTGTGGCCGGCTGGGTGTGGCGGACCGCTATCAGGACATAGCGTTGGCT
ACCCGTGATATTGCTGAAGAGCTTGGCGGCGAATGGGCTGACCGCTTCCTCGTGCTTTACGGTATCGCCG
CTCCCGATTCGCAGCGCATCGCCTTCTATCGCCTTCTTGACGAGTTCTTCTGAATTTTGTTAAAATTTTT
GTTAAATCA
Features (pLannotate 1.2.2; 21 found; start..end, strand, type, name):
     44..402     -  rep_origin     f1 ori (sequence partly withheld): f1 bacteriophage origin of replication; arrow indicates direction of (+) strand synthesis
    440..542     +  repeat_region  ITR: inverted terminal repeat of human adenovirus serotype 5 inverted
    630..780     +  misc_signal    Ad5 Ψ: packaging signal for adenovirus serotype 5
    838..1141    +  enhancer       CMV enhancer: human cytomegalovirus immediate early enhancer
   1142..1345    +  promoter       CMV promoter: human cytomegalovirus (CMV) immediate early promoter
   1406..1424    -  misc_feature   MCS (fragment): pBluescript multiple cloning site
   1431..1928    +  CDS            CFL1: COF1_HUMAN - Also known as CFL. Experimental evidence at protein level: Swiss-Prot protein existence level 1. Binds to F-actin and exhibits pH-sensitive F-actin depolymerizing activity (PubMed:11812157). In conjunction with the subcortical maternal complex (SCMC), plays an essential role for zygotes to progress beyond the first embryonic cell divisions via regulation of actin dynamics (PubMed:15580268). Required for the centralization of the mitotic spindle and symmetric division of zygotes (By similarity). Plays a role in the regulation of cell morphology and cytoskeletal organization in epit
   1944..2621    +  CDS            mRFP1: monomeric derivative of DsRed (Campbell et al., 2002) mammalian codon-optimized
   2646..2730    +  CDS            large T antigen (fragment): large T antigen from SV40 (simian virus 40)
   2753..2874    +  polyA_signal   SV40 poly(A) signal: SV40 polyadenylation signal
   2968..3387    +  CDS            IX: CAP9_ADE05 - Experimental evidence at protein level: Swiss-Prot protein existence level 1. Structural component of the virion that acts as a cement protein on the capsid exterior and forms triskelion structures consisting of three molecules that stabilize three hexon trimers at the center of each icosahedral facet and fixes the peripentonal hexons. Dispensable for assembly. During virus entry, recruits the anterograde motor kinesin-1 to the capsid docked at the nuclear pore complex thereby subjecting the docked capsid to a pulling force. The resulting tension leads to capsid disruption, disper
   3453..4787    -  CDS            IVa2: PKG1_ADE05 - Experimental evidence at protein level: Swiss-Prot protein existence level 1. Component of the packaging machinery which encapsidates the viral DNA into preformed capsids and transcriptional activator of the viral major late promoter (MLP). Binds, along with packaging proteins 2 and 3, to the specific packaging sequence on the left end of viral genomic DNA and displays ATPase activity thereby providing the power stroke of the packaging machinery. The activity of packaging protein IVa2 is stimulated by protein 33K which acts as a terminase. May be the protein that pumps DNA into th
   5160..5321    -  CDS            E4RF2_ADE02 (fragment): Protein predicted: Swiss-Prot protein existence level 4. From Human adenovirus C serotype 2 (HAdV-2) (Human adenovirus 2).
   5372..5755    -  CDS            E4RF1_ADE02: Experimental evidence at protein level: Swiss-Prot protein existence level 1. May modulate tight-junctions functions of infected cells through interactions with PDZ proteins. E4 ORF1 has ben show for Adenovirus 9 to interact with protein involved in tight junction regulation. May play a role in mTOR activation by activating PI3- kinase, thus overriding cellular checkpoint for translation. From Human adenovirus C serotype 2 (HAdV-2) (Human adenovirus 2).
   6065..6167    -  repeat_region  ITR: inverted terminal repeat of human adenovirus serotype 5 inverted
   6191..6245    +  misc_feature   bom (fragment): basis of mobility region from pBR322
   6431..7019    -  rep_origin     ori: high-copy-number ColE1/pMB1/pBR322/pUC origin of replication
   7191..7505    -  CDS            bla(M) (fragment): β-lactamase lacking the signal sequence; bla(M); allows cytosolic expression of β-lactamase
   7550..7819    +  CDS            tnpA (fragment): TN5P_ECOLX - Also known as tnp. Experimental evidence at protein level: Swiss-Prot protein existence level 1. Mediates transposition of transposon Tn5 by a 'cut and paste' mechanism. First, the monomeric transposase binds the 19 bp inverted DNA repeats flanking the transposon. Then, dimerization of the DNA- bound transposase creates a synaptic DNA complex. After nicking of the first DNA strand, excision of the transposon proceeds through a series of intermediates. The transposase then mediates the insertion of the transposon at a new site by strand transfer. The activity of the wild- type tran
   7851..8645    +  CDS            NeoR/KanR: aminoglycoside phosphotransferase from Tn5; aph(3')-II (or nptII); confers resistance to neomycin, kanamycin, and G418 (Geneticin®)
   8655..8671    -  rep_origin     f1 ori (fragment): f1 bacteriophage origin of replication; arrow indicates direction of (+) strand synthesis
