[The description below was written by a language model from this plasmid's Addgene catalogue record and pLannotate feature annotations shown in this document.]
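Description:
huCof C147S-mRFP is a mammalian expression plasmid built on the pShuttle-CMV adenoviral shuttle backbone. It carries human cofilin 1 (CFL1) with cysteine 147 changed to serine, one of the protein's four cysteines, fused at its C terminus to the monomeric red fluorescent protein mRFP1. The fusion is transcribed from the human cytomegalovirus immediate early enhancer and promoter and terminated by an SV40 polyadenylation signal. In bacteria the plasmid replicates from a high-copy ColE1/pUC-type origin and is selected with kanamycin through the Tn5 aminoglycoside phosphotransferase (NeoR/KanR). An f1 origin and a fragment of β-lactamase are also annotated. The catalogue lists neomycin/G418 as a selectable marker, but the feature table shows no eukaryotic promoter upstream of the resistance gene.

The expression cassette sits within adenovirus serotype 5 sequences characteristic of a shuttle vector. A left inverted terminal repeat and the Ad5 Ψ packaging signal lie upstream of it. Downstream are viral segments covering the IX and IVa2 genes, then E4 ORF sequences and a right ITR. In systems of this type, these viral stretches serve as homology arms for recombination with an adenoviral backbone plasmid, yielding a recombinant genome that can be packaged for delivery. The plasmid can also be transfected directly.

According to the record, the construct is used to express a single cysteine-to-serine cofilin mutant that still incorporates into cofilin-actin (cofilactin) rods, with the red tag allowing the protein to be visualised. It belongs to work examining how intermolecular disulfide bonds between cofilin molecules contribute to rod formation, with relevance to actin regulation and neurodegenerative disease.
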