Addgene plasmid #245971: huCof C147S-mRFP
Purpose: Expression of cof with one of 4 cys mutated to ser. Incorporates into cofilactin rods
Depositing lab: James Bamburg. Depositing organization: Colorado State University, Fort Collins. Publication: Incorporation of cofilin into rods depends on disulfide intermolecular bonds: implications for actin regulation and neurodegenerative disease. Bernstein BW, Shaw AE, Minamide LS, Pak CW, Bamburg JR. J Neurosci. 2012 May 9;32(19):6670-81. doi: 10.1523/JNEUROSCI.6020-11.2012. PubMed 22573689.
Backbone
  Vector backbone: pShuttle CMV
  Backbone manufacturer: Gift from Bert Vogelstein in 1999
  Backbone size w/o insert (bp): 7470
  Vector type: Mammalian Expression
  Selectable markers: Neomycin (select with G418)
Growth in bacteria
  Bacterial resistance: Kanamycin, 50 μg/mL
  Growth temperature: 37°C
  Growth strain: DH5alpha
  Copy number: High Copy
Gene/Insert
  Gene/Insert name: cofilin 1 (cfl1)
  Species: H. sapiens (human)
  Mutation: C147S
  Entrez Gene: CFL1 (a.k.a. CFL, HEL-S-15, cofilin)
  Promoter: CMV
  Tag / fusion protein: mRFP (C terminal on insert)
  Cloning method: Restriction Enzyme; 5′ cloning site Unspecified (unknown if destroyed)
Terms and licenses: Academic/Nonprofit Terms; Industry Terms: Not Available to Industry
How to cite: huCof C147S-mRFP was a gift from James Bamburg (Addgene plasmid # 245971 ; http://n2t.net/addgene:245971 ; RRID:Addgene_245971)
